>Addgene plasmid #76936 | PDXK gRNA (BRDN0001149255) | addgene full sequence | sequence record 186796 | Addgene Assembled Sequence
CCCGGGTGCAAAGATGGATAAAGTTTTAAACAGAGAGGAATCTTTGCAGCTAATGGACCTTCTAGGTCTT
GAAAGGAGTGGGAATTGGCTCCGGTGCCCGTCAGTGGGCAGAGCGCACATCGCCCACAGTCCCCGAGAAG
TTGGGGGGAGGGGTCGGCAATTGATCCGGTGCCTAGAGAAGGTGGCGCGGGGTAAACTGGGAAAGTGATG
TCGTGTACTGGCTCCGCCTTTTTCCCGAGGGTGGGGGAGAACCGTATATAAGTGCAGTAGTCGCCGTGAA
CGTTCTTTTTCGCAACGGGTTTGCCGCCAGAACACAGGTAAGTGCCGTGTGTGGTTCCCGCGGGCCTGGC
CTCTTTACGGGTTATGGCCCTTGCGTGCCTTGAATTACTTCCACCTGGCTGCAGTACGTGATTCTTGATC
CCGAGCTTCGGGTTGGAAGTGGGTGGGAGAGTTCGAGGCCTTGCGCTTAAGGAGCCCCTTCGCCTCGTGC
TTGAGTTGAGGCCTGGCCTGGGCGCTGGGGCCGCCGCGTGCGAATCTGGTGGCACCTTCGCGCCTGTCTC
GCTGCTTTCGATAAGTCTCTAGCCATTTAAAATTTTTGATGACCTGCTGCGACGCTTTTTTTCTGGCAAG
ATAGTCTTGTAAATGCGGGCCAAGATCTGCACACTGGTATTTCGGTTTTTGGGGCCGCGGGCGGCGACGG
GGCCCGTGCGTCCCAGCGCACATGTTCGGCGAGGCGGGGCCTGCGAGCGCGGCCACCGAGAATCGGACGG
GGGTAGTCTCAAGCTGGCCGGCCTGCTCTGGTGCCTGGCCTCGCGCCGCCGTGTATCGCCCCGCCCTGGG
CGGCAAGGCTGGCCCGGTCGGCACCAGTTGCGTGAGCGGAAAGATGGCCGCTTCCCGGCCCTGCTGCAGG
GAGCTCAAAATGGAGGACGCGGCGCTCGGGAGAGCGGGCGGGTGAGTCACCCACACAAAGGAAAAGGGCC
TTTCCGTCCTCAGCCGTCGCTTCATGTGACTCCACGGAGTACCGGGCGCCGTCCAGGCACCTCGATTAGT
TCTCGAGCTTTTGGAGTACGTCGTCTTTAGGTTGGGGGGAGGGGTTTTATGCGATGGAGTTTCCCCACAC
TGAGTGGGTGGAGACTGAAGTTAGGCCAGCTTGGCACTTGATGTAATTCTCCTTGGAATTTGCCCTTTTT
GAGTTTGGATCTTGGTTCATTCTCAAGCCTCAGACAGTGGTTCAAAGTTTTTTTCTTCCATTTCAGGTGT
CGTGACGTACGGCCACCATGACCGAGTACAAGCCCACGGTGCGCCTCGCCACCCGCGACGACGTCCCCAG
GGCCGTACGCACCCTCGCCGCCGCGTTCGCCGACTACCCCGCCACGCGCCACACCGTCGATCCGGACCGC
CACATCGAGCGGGTCACCGAGCTGCAAGAACTCTTCCTCACGCGCGTCGGGCTCGACATCGGCAAGGTGT
GGGTCGCGGACGACGGCGCCGCCGTGGCGGTCTGGACCACGCCGGAGAGCGTCGAAGCGGGGGCGGTGTT
CGCCGAGATCGGCCCGCGCATGGCCGAGTTGAGCGGTTCCCGGCTGGCCGCGCAGCAACAGATGGAAGGC
CTCCTGGCGCCGCACCGGCCCAAGGAGCCCGCGTGGTTCCTGGCCACCGTCGGAGTCTCGCCCGACCACC
AGGGCAAGGGTCTGGGCAGCGCCGTCGTGCTCCCCGGAGTGGAGGCGGCCGAGCGCGCCGGGGTGCCCGC
CTTCCTGGAGACCTCCGCGCCCCGCAACCTCCCCTTCTACGAGCGGCTCGGCTTCACCGTCACCGCCGAC
GTCGAGGTGCCCGAAGGACCGCGCACCTGGTGCATGACCCGCAAGCCCGGTGCCTGAACGCGTTAAGTCG
ACAATCAACCTCTGGATTACAAAATTTGTGAAAGATTGACTGGTATTCTTAACTATGTTGCTCCTTTTAC
GCTATGTGGATACGCTGCTTTAATGCCTTTGTATCATGCTATTGCTTCCCGTATGGCTTTCATTTTCTCC
TCCTTGTATAAATCCTGGTTGCTGTCTCTTTATGAGGAGTTGTGGCCCGTTGTCAGGCAACGTGGCGTGG
TGTGCACTGTGTTTGCTGACGCAACCCCCACTGGTTGGGGCATTGCCACCACCTGTCAGCTCCTTTCCGG
GACTTTCGCTTTCCCCCTCCCTATTGCCACGGCGGAACTCATCGCCGCCTGCCTTGCCCGCTGCTGGACA
GGGGCTCGGCTGTTGGGCACTGACAATTCCGTGGTGTTGTCGGGGAAATCATCGTCCTTTCCTTGGCTGC
TCGCCTGTGTTGCCACCTGGATTCTGCGCGGGACGTCCTTCTGCTACGTCCCTTCGGCCCTCAATCCAGC
GGACCTTCCTTCCCGCGGCCTGCTGCCGGCTCTGCGGCCTCTTCCGCGTCTTCGCCTTCGCCCTCAGACG
AGTCGGATCTCCCTTTGGGCCGCCTCCCCGCGTCGACTTTAAGACCAATGACTTACAAGGCAGCTGTAGA
TCTTAGCCACTTTTTAAAAGAAAAGGGGGGACTGGAAGGGCTAATTCACTCCCAACGAAGACAAGATCTG
CTTTTTGCTTGTACTGGGTCTCTCTGGTTAGACCAGATCTGAGCCTGGGAGCTCTCTGGCTAACTAGGGA
ACCCACTGCTTAAGCCTCAATAAAGCTTGCCTTGAGTGCTTCAAGTAGTGTGTGCCCGTCTGTTGTGTGA
CTCTGGTAACTAGAGATCCCTCAGACCCTTTTAGTCAGTGTGGAAAATCTCTAGCAGTACGTATAGTAGT
TCATGTCATCTTATTATTCAGTATTTATAACTTGCAAAGAAATGAATATCAGAGAGTGAGAGGAACTTGT
TTATTGCAGCTTATAATGGTTACAAATAAAGCAATAGCATCACAAATTTCACAAATAAAGCATTTTTTTC
ACTGCATTCTAGTTGTGGTTTGTCCAAACTCATCAATGTATCTTATCATGTCTGGCTCTAGCTATCCCGC
CCCTAACTCCGCCCATCCCGCCCCTAACTCCGCCCAGTTCCGCCCATTCTCCGCCCCATGGCTGACTAAT
TTTTTTTATTTATGCAGAGGCCGAGGCCGCCTCGGCCTCTGAGCTATTCCAGAAGTAGTGAGGAGGCTTT
TTTGGAGGCCTAGGGACGTACCCAATTCGCCCTATAGTGAGTCGTATTACGCGCGCTCACTGGCCGTCGT
TTTACAACGTCGTGACTGGGAAAACCCTGGCGTTACCCAACTTAATCGCCTTGCAGCACATCCCCCTTTC
GCCAGCTGGCGTAATAGCGAAGAGGCCCGCACCGATCGCCCTTCCCAACAGTTGCGCAGCCTGAATGGCG
AATGGG
[124 nt withheld, positions 3367-3490]
C
[91 nt withheld, positions 3492-3582]
A
[49 nt withheld, positions 3584-3632]
CCTTTGACGTTGGAGTCCACGTTCTTT
[37 nt withheld, positions 3660-3696]
ACCCTATCTCGGTCTATTCTTTTGATTTATAAGGGATTTTGCCGATTTCGGCCTATTGGTTAAAAAATGA
GCTGATTTAACAAAAATTTAACGCGAATTTTAACAAAATATTAACGCTTACAATTTAGGTGGCACTTTTC
GGGGAAATGTGCGCGGAACCCCTATTTGTTTATTTTTCTAAATACATTCAAATATGTATCCGCTCATGAG
ACAATAACCCTGATAAATGCTTCAATAATATTGAAAAAGGAAGAGTATGAGTATTCAACATTTCCGTGTC
GCCCTTATTCCCTTTTTTGCGGCATTTTGCCTTCCTGTTTTTGCTCACCCAGAAACGCTGGTGAAAGTAA
AAGATGCTGAAGATCAGTTGGGTGCACGAGTGGGTTACATCGAACTGGATCTCAACAGCGGTAAGATCCT
TGAGAGTTTTCGCCCCGAAGAACGTTTTCCAATGATGAGCACTTTTAAAGTTCTGCTATGTGGCGCGGTA
TTATCCCGTATTGACGCCGGGCAAGAGCAACTCGGTCGCCGCATACACTATTCTCAGAATGACTTGGTTG
AGTACTCACCAGTCACAGAAAAGCATCTTACGGATGGCATGACAGTAAGAGAATTATGCAGTGCTGCCAT
AACCATGAGTGATAACACTGCGGCCAACTTACTTCTGACAACGATCGGAGGACCGAAGGAGCTAACCGCT
TTTTTGCACAACATGGGGGATCATGTAACTCGCCTTGATCGTTGGGAACCGGAGCTGAATGAAGCCATAC
CAAACGACGAGCGTGACACCACGATGCCTGTAGCAATGGCAACAACGTTGCGCAAACTATTAACTGGCGA
ACTACTTACTCTAGCTTCCCGGCAACAATTAATAGACTGGATGGAGGCGGATAAAGTTGCAGGACCACTT
CTGCGCTCGGCCCTTCCGGCTGGCTGGTTTATTGCTGATAAATCTGGAGCCGGTGAGCGTGGGTCTCGCG
GTATCATTGCAGCACTGGGGCCAGATGGTAAGCCCTCCCGTATCGTAGTTATCTACACGACGGGGAGTCA
GGCAACTATGGATGAACGAAATAGACAGATCGCTGAGATAGGTGCCTCACTGATTAAGCATTGGTAACTG
TCAGACCAAGTTTACTCATATATACTTTAGATTGATTTAAAACTTCATTTTTAATTTAAAAGGATCTAGG
TGAAGATCCTTTTTGATAATCTCATGACCAAAATCCCTTAACGTGAGTTTTCGTTCCACTGAGCGTCAGA
CCCCGTAGAAAAGATCAAAGGATCTTCTTGAGATCCTTTTTTTCTGCGCGTAATCTGCTGCTTGCAAACA
AAAAAACCACCGCTACCAGCGGTGGTTTGTTTGCCGGATCAAGAGCTACCAACTCTTTTTCCGAAGGTAA
CTGGCTTCAGCAGAGCGCAGATACCAAATACTGTTCTTCTAGTGTAGCCGTAGTTAGGCCACCACTTCAA
GAACTCTGTAGCACCGCCTACATACCTCGCTCTGCTAATCCTGTTACCAGTGGCTGCTGCCAGTGGCGAT
AAGTCGTGTCTTACCGGGTTGGACTCAAGACGATAGTTACCGGATAAGGCGCAGCGGTCGGGCTGAACGG
GGGGTTCGTGCACACAGCCCAGCTTGGAGCGAACGACCTACACCGAACTGAGATACCTACAGCGTGAGCT
ATGAGAAAGCGCCACGCTTCCCGAAGGGAGAAAGGCGGACAGGTATCCGGTAAGCGGCAGGGTCGGAACA
GGAGAGCGCACGAGGGAGCTTCCAGGGGGAAACGCCTGGTATCTTTATAGTCCTGTCGGGTTTCGCCACC
TCTGACTTGAGCGTCGATTTTTGTGATGCTCGTCAGGGGGGCGGAGCCTATGGAAAAACGCCAGCAACGC
GGCCTTTTTACGGTTCCTGGCCTTTTGCTGGCCTTTTGCTCACATGTTCTTTCCTGCGTTATCCCCTGAT
TCTGTGGATAACCGTATTACCGCCTTTGAGTGAGCTGATACCGCTCGCCGCAGCCGAACGACCGAGCGCA
GCGAGTCAGTGAGCGAGGAAGCGGAAGAGCGCCCAATACGCAAACCGCCTCTCCCCGCGCGTTGGCCGAT
TCATTAATGCAGCTGGCACGACAGGTTTCCCGACTGGAAAGCGGGCAGTGAGCGCAACGCAATTAATGTG
AGTTAGCTCACTCATTAGGCACCCCAGGCTTTACACTTTATGCTTCCGGCTCGTATGTTGTGTGGAATTG
TGAGCGGATAACAATTTCACACAGGAAACAGCTATGACCATGATTACGCCAAGCGCGCAATTAACCCTCA
CTAAAGGGAACAAAAGCTGGAGCTGCAAGCTTAATGTAGTCTTATGCAATACTCTTGTAGTCTTGCAACA
TGGTAACGATGAGTTAGCAACATGCCTTACAAGGAGAGAAAAAGCACCGTGCATGCCGATTGGTGGAAGT
AAGGTGGTACGATCGTGCCTTATTAGGAAGGCAACAGACGGGTCTGACATGGATTGGACGAACCACTGAA
TTGCCGCATTGCAGAGATATTGTATTTAAGTGCCTAGCTCGATACATAAACGGGTCTCTCTGGTTAGACC
AGATCTGAGCCTGGGAGCTCTCTGGCTAACTAGGGAACCCACTGCTTAAGCCTCAATAAAGCTTGCCTTG
AGTGCTTCAAGTAGTGTGTGCCCGTCTGTTGTGTGACTCTGGTAACTAGAGATCCCTCAGACCCTTTTAG
TCAGTGTGGAAAATCTCTAGCAGTGGCGCCCGAACAGGGACTTGAAAGCGAAAGGGAAACCAGAGGAGCT
CTCTCGACGCAGGACTCGGCTTGCTGAAGCGCGCACGGCAAGAGGCGAGGGGCGGCGACTGGTGAGTACG
CCAAAAATTTTGACTAGCGGAGGCTAGAAGGAGAGAGATGGGTGCGAGAGCGTCAGTATTAAGCGGGGGA
GAATTAGATCGCGATGGGAAAAAATTCGGTTAAGGCCAGGGGGAAAGAAAAAATATAAATTAAAACATAT
AGTATGGGCAAGCAGGGAGCTAGAACGATTCGCAGTTAATCCTGGCCTGTTAGAAACATCAGAAGGCTGT
AGACAAATACTGGGACAGCTACAACCATCCCTTCAGACAGGATCAGAAGAACTTAGATCATTATATAATA
CAGTAGCAACCCTCTATTGTGTGCATCAAAGGATAGAGATAAAAGACACCAAGGAAGCTTTAGACAAGAT
AGAGGAAGAGCAAAACAAAAGTAAGACCACCGCACAGCAAGCGGCCGCTGATCTTCAGACCTGGAGGAGG
AGATATGAGGGACAATTGGAGAAGTGAATTATATAAATATAAAGTAGTAAAAATTGAACCATTAGGAGTA
GCACCCACCAAGGCAAAGAGAAGAGTGGTGCAGAGAGAAAAAAGAGCAGTGGGAATAGGAGCTTTGTTCC
TTGGGTTCTTGGGAGCAGCAGGAAGCACTATGGGCGCAGCGTCAATGACGCTGACGGTACAGGCCAGACA
ATTATTGTCTGGTATAGTGCAGCAGCAGAACAATTTGCTGAGGGCTATTGAGGCGCAACAGCATCTGTTG
CAACTCACAGTCTGGGGCATCAAGCAGCTCCAGGCAAGAATCCTGGCTGTGGAAAGATACCTAAAGGATC
AACAGCTCCTGGGGATTTGGGGTTGCTCTGGAAAACTCATTTGCACCACTGCTGTGCCTTGGAATGCTAG
TTGGAGTAATAAATCTCTGGAACAGATTTGGAATCACACGACCTGGATGGAGTGGGACAGAGAAATTAAC
AATTACACAAGCTTAATACACTCCTTAATTGAAGAATCGCAAAACCAGCAAGAAAAGAATGAACAAGAAT
TATTGGAATTAGATAAATGGGCAAGTTTGTGGAATTGGTTTAACATAACAAATTGGCTGTGGTATATAAA
ATTATTCATAATGATAGTAGGAGGCTTGGTAGGTTTAAGAATAGTTTTTGCTGTACTTTCTATAGTGAAT
AGAGTTAGGCAGGGATATTCACCATTATCGTTTCAGACCCACCTCCCAACCCCGAGGGGACCCAGAGAGG
GCCTATTTCCCATGATTCCTTCATATTTGCATATACGATACAAGGCTGTTAGAGAGATAATTAGAATTAA
TTTGACTGTAAACACAAAGATATTAGTACAAAATACGTGACGTAGAAAGTAATAATTTCTTGGGTAGTTT
GCAGTTTTAAAATTATGTTTTAAAATGGACTATCATATGCTTACCGTAACTTGAAAGTATTTCGATTTCT
TGGCTTTATATATCTTGTGGAAAGGACGAAACACCGTTTCTTTGTAGACGGGAAGGGTTTTAGAGCTAGA
AATAGCAAGTTAAAATAAGGCTAGTCCGTTATCAACTTGAAAAAGTGGCACCGAGTCGGTGCTTTTTTAA
GCTTGGCGTAACTAGATCTTGAGACAAATGGCAGTATTCATCCACAATTTTAAAAGAAAAGGGGGGATTG
GGGGGTACAGTGCAGGGGAAAGAATAGTAGACATAATAGCAACAGACATACAAACTAAAGAATTACAAAA
ACAAATTACAAAAATTCAAAATTTTCGGGTTTATTACAGGGACAGCAGAGATCCACTTTGGCGCCGGCTC
GAGGGGG
Features (pLannotate 1.2.2; 29 found; start..end, strand, type, name):
     14..80      +  CDS            small t antigen (fragment): SV40 (simian virus 40) small t antigen
    106..317     +  promoter       EF-1α core promoter: core promoter for human elongation factor EF-1α
    318..1256    +  intron         EF-1α intron A: intron upstream of the start codon of human EF-1α
   1278..1877    +  CDS            PuroR (fragment): puromycin N-acetyltransferase; pac from Streptomyces; confers resistance to puromycin
   1893..2481    +  misc_feature   WPRE: woodchuck hepatitis virus posttranscriptional regulatory element
   2532..2551    +  misc_feature   cPPT/CTS (fragment): central polypurine tract and central termination sequence of HIV-1
   2553..2786    +  LTR            3' LTR (ΔU3): self-inactivating 3' long terminal repeat (LTR) from HIV-1
   2864..2985    +  polyA_signal   SV40 poly(A) signal: SV40 polyadenylation signal
   3025..3160    +  rep_origin     SV40 ori: SV40 origin of replication
   3181..3199    -  promoter       T7 promoter: promoter for bacteriophage T7 RNA polymerase
   3207..3362    +  CDS            lacZα (fragment): LacZα fragment of β-galactosidase; lacZ fragment
   3367..3795    +  rep_origin     f1 ori (sequence partly withheld): f1 bacteriophage origin of replication; arrow indicates direction of (+) strand synthesis
   3848..3952    +  promoter       AmpR promoter: bla
   3953..4813    +  CDS            AmpR: β-lactamase; bla; confers resistance to ampicillin, carbenicillin, and related antibiotics
   4984..5572    +  rep_origin     ori: high-copy-number ColE1/pMB1/pBR322/pUC origin of replication
   5755..5847    +  CDS            lacI (fragment): lac repressor; lacI; The lac repressor binds to the lac operator to inhibit transcription in E. coli. This inhibition can be relieved by adding lactose or isopropyl-β-D-thiogalactopyranoside (IPTG).
   5860..5881    +  protein_bind   CAP binding site: CAP binding activates transcription in the presence of cAMP. E. coli catabolite activator protein
   5896..5926    +  promoter       lac promoter: promoter for the E. coli lac operon
   5934..5950    +  protein_bind   lac operator: The lac repressor binds to the lac operator to inhibit transcription in E. coli. This inhibition can be relieved by adding lactose or isopropyl-β-D-thiogalactopyranoside (IPTG). lac repressor encoded by lacI
   5995..6013    +  promoter       T3 promoter: promoter for bacteriophage T3 RNA polymerase
   6041..6267    +  promoter       RSV promoter: Rous sarcoma virus enhancer/promoter
   6268..6448    +  LTR            5' LTR (truncated): truncated 5' long terminal repeat (LTR) from HIV-1
   6495..6620    +  misc_feature   HIV-1 Ψ: packaging signal of human immunodeficiency virus type 1
   6604..6967    +  CDS            HIV-1 gag (fragment): gag protein from human immunodeficiency virus 1; gag
   7113..7346    +  misc_feature   RRE: The Rev response element (RRE) of HIV-1 allows for Rev-dependent mRNA export from the nucleus to the cytoplasm.
   7723..7749    +  CDS            Rev (fragment): human immunodeficiency virus 1 (HIV-1) Rev protein; rev; enhances nuclear export of unspliced and incompletely spliced viral mRNAs
   7753..7993    +  promoter       U6 promoter: RNA polymerase III promoter for human U6 snRNA
   8023..8098    +  misc_RNA       gRNA scaffold: guide RNA scaffold for the Streptococcus pyogenes CRISPR/Cas9 system
   8154..8271    +  misc_feature   cPPT/CTS: central polypurine tract and central termination sequence of HIV-1
