[The description below was written by a language model from this plasmid's Addgene catalogue record and pLannotate feature annotations shown in this document.]
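Description:
PDXK gRNA (BRDN0001149255) is a third-generation lentiviral CRISPR guide plasmid built on the lentiGuide-Puro backbone, carrying a single guide RNA directed against human PDXK (designed against the NM_003681.4 reference transcript). The 8.3 kb plasmid is propagated in E. coli through a high-copy ColE1/pUC-type origin with ampicillin selection (β-lactamase). It also retains an f1 origin, an SV40 origin and lac/T7/T3 remnants typical of the parental cloning vector.

The lentiviral transfer cassette is driven by an RSV promoter fused to a truncated HIV-1 5' LTR, which makes genomic RNA production Tat-independent. This is followed by the Ψ packaging signal with a partial gag sequence, the Rev response element for nuclear export of the unspliced genome, and a cPPT/CTS element that aids nuclear import. Within this frame, a human U6 RNA polymerase III promoter transcribes the PDXK-specific spacer joined to the Streptococcus pyogenes Cas9 guide scaffold. A separate EF-1α core promoter with its intron A drives the puromycin N-acetyltransferase gene, allowing selection of transduced mammalian cells. A WPRE enhances expression, and the ΔU3 3' LTR renders the integrated provirus self-inactivating. An SV40 polyadenylation signal lies downstream.

The plasmid does not encode Cas9, so it is intended for cells that already express Cas9 or for use alongside a separate Cas9 lentivirus. It belongs to a human kinome guide collection built with optimized sgRNA design rules, and is suited to stable knockout of PDXK.
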