Addgene plasmid #76936: PDXK gRNA (BRDN0001149255)
Purpose: 3rd generation lentiviral gRNA plasmid targeting human PDXK
Depositing lab: John Doench & David Root. Depositing organization: Broad Institute. Publication: Optimized sgRNA design to maximize activity and minimize off-target effects of CRISPR-Cas9. Doench JG, Fusi N, Sullender M, Hegde M, Vaimberg EW, Donovan KF, Smith I, Tothova Z, Wilen C, Orchard R, Virgin HW, Listgarten J, Root DE. Nat Biotechnol. 2016 Jan 18. doi: 10.1038/nbt.3437. PubMed 26780180.
Backbone
  Vector backbone: lentiGuide-Puro
  Backbone manufacturer: Zhang Lab (Addgene plasmid # 52963)
  Vector type: Mammalian Expression, Lentiviral, CRISPR
  Selectable markers: Puromycin
Growth in bacteria
  Bacterial resistance: Ampicillin, 100 μg/mL
  Growth temperature: 37°C
  Growth strain: DH5alpha
  Copy number: High Copy
Gene/Insert
  Gene/Insert name: PDXK (alt names: PDXK; NM_003681.4)
  gRNA/shRNA sequence: TTTCTTTGTAGACGGGAAGG
  Species: H. sapiens (human)
  Entrez Gene: PDXK (a.k.a. C21orf124, C21orf97, HEL-S-1a, HMSN6C, PKH, PNK, PRED79)
  Promoter: hU6
  Cloning method: Unknown
  Sequencing primers: 5′ U6-F; 3′ pS2-R
Terms and licenses: Academic/Nonprofit Terms; Industry Terms: Not Available to Industry
Depositor comments: The gRNA was designed to target the following Genbank reference sequence(s): NM_003681.4. Note that this plasmid does NOT contain Cas9. It should be used in conjunction with lentiCas9-Blast (Addgene #52962) or otherwise with cell lines already expressing Cas9. Browse the full kinome gRNA library at http://www.addgene.org/pooled-library/broadgpp-human-kinome/ or visit http://www.broadinstitute.org/rnai/public/ for detailed protocols and information.
How to cite: PDXK gRNA (BRDN0001149255) was a gift from John Doench & David Root (Addgene plasmid # 76936 ; http://n2t.net/addgene:76936 ; RRID:Addgene_76936)
