>Addgene plasmid #76936 | PDXK gRNA (BRDN0001149255) | depositor partial sequence | sequence record 144396 | Target Sequence
TTTCTTTGTAGACGGGAAGG
