>Addgene plasmid #76936 | PDXK gRNA (BRDN0001149255) | addgene partial sequence | sequence record 186795 | hU6-F
AGAAAGTAATAATTTCTTGGGTAGTTTGCAGTTTTAAAATTATGTTTTAAAATGGACTATCATATGCTTA
CCGTAACTTGAAAGTATTTCGATTTCTTGGCTTTATATATCTTGTGGAAAGGACGAAACACCGTTTCTTT
GTAGACGGGAAGGGTTTTAGAGCTAGAAATAGCAAGTTAAAATAAGGCTAGTCCGTTATCAACTTGAAAA
AGTGGCACCGAGTCGGTGCTTTTTTAAGCTTGGCGTAACTAGATCTTGAGACAAATGGCAGTATTCATCC
ACAATTTTAAAAGAAAAGGGGGGATTGGGGGGTACAGTGCAGGGGAAAGAATAGTAGACATAATAGCAAC
AGACATACAAACTAAAGAATTACAAAAACAAATTACAAAAATTCAAAATTTTCGGGTTTATTACAGGGAC
AGCAGAGATCCACTTTGGCGCCGGCTCGAGGGGGCCCGGGTGCAAAGATGGATAAAGTTTTAAACAGAGA
GGAATCTTTGCAGCTAATGGACCTTCTAGGTCTTGAAAGGAGTGGGAATTGGCTCCGGTGCCCGTCAGTG
GGCAGAGCGC
